>Addgene plasmid #129984 | pRDAX-107 C-Tag GFP[2] L10 FRB EBPF2 | depositor full sequence | sequence record 249362 | Full Sequence
GCCTGCCTCCAGGCCTCAATATTGGCCATTAGCCATATTATTCATTGGTTATATAGCATAAATCAATATT
GGCTATTGGCCATTGCATACGTTGTATCTATATCATAATATGTACATTTATATTGGCTCATGTCCAATAT
GACCGCCATGTTGGCATTGATTATTGACTAGTTATTAATAGTAATCAATTACGGGGTCATTAGTTCATAG
CCCATATATGGAGTTCCGCGTTACATAACTTACGGTAAATGGCCCGCCTGGCTGACCGCCCAACGACCCC
CGCCCATTGACGTCAATAATGACGTATGTTCCCATAGTAACGCCAATAGGGACTTTCCATTGACGTCAAT
GGGTGGAGTATTTACGGTAAACTGCCCACTTGGCAGTACATCAAGTGTATCATATGCCAAGTCCGCCCCC
TATTGACGTCAATGACGGTAAATGGCCCGCCTGGCATTATGCCCAGTACATGACCTTACGGGACTTTCCT
ACTTGGCAGTACATCTACGTATTAGTCATCGCTATTACCATGGTGATGCGGTTTTGGCAGTACACCAATG
GGCGTGGATAGCGGTTTGACTCACGGGGATTTCCAAGTCTCCACCCCATTGACGTCAATGGGAGTTTGTT
TTGGCACCAAAATCAACGGGACTTTCCAAAATGTCGTAATAACCCCGCCCCGTTGACGCAAATGGGCGGT
AGGCGTGTACGGTGGGAGGTCTATATAAGCAGAGCTCGTTTAGTGAACCGTCAGATCACTAGAAGCTTTA
TTGCGGTAGTTTATCACAGTTAAATTGCTAACGCAGTCAGTGCTTCTGACACAACAGTCTCGAACTTAAG
CTGCAGAAGTTGGTCGTGAGGCACTGGGCAGGTAAGTATCAAGGTTACAAGACAGGTTTAAGGAGACCAA
TAGAAACTGGGCTTGTCGAGACAGAGAAGACTCTTGCGTTTCTGATAGGCACCTATTGGTCTTACTGACA
TCCACTTTGCCTTTCTCTCCACAGGTGTCCACTCCCAGGCCACCATGGTGGCCATCCTCTGGCATGAGAT
GTGGCATGAAGGCCTGGAAGAGGCATCTCGTTTGTACTTTGGGGAAAGGAACGTGAAAGGCATGTTTGAG
GTGCTGGAGCCCTTGCATGCTATGATGGAACGGGGCCCCCAGACTCTGAAGGAAACATCCTTTAATCAGG
CCTATGGTCGAGATTTAATGGAGGCCCAAGAGTGGTGCAGGAAGTACATGAAATCAGGGAATGTCAAGGA
CCTCACCCAAGCCTGGGACCTCTATTATCATGTGTTCCGACGAATCTCAGGGAGCTCTGCCAGCGGTGGC
AGCACCTCCGAAAAGAGGGACCACATGGTGCTGCTCGAGTACGTCACAGCAGCTGGCATCACCGATGCCA
GCTAAGAATTCAGATCCGCCCCTCTCCCTCCCCCCCCCCTAACGTTACTGGCCGAAGCCGCTTGGAATAA
GGCCGGTGTGCGTTTGTCTATATGTTATTTTCCACCATATTGCCGTCTTTTGGCAATGTGAGGGCCCGGA
AACCTGGCCCTGTCTTCTTGACGAGCATTCCTAGGGGTCTTTCCCCTCTCGCCAAAGGAATGCAAGGTCT
GTTGAATGTCGTGAAGGAAGCAGTTCCTCTGGTAGCTTCTTGAAGACAAACAACGTCTGTAGCGACCCTT
TGCAGGCAGCGGAACCCCCCACCTGGCGACAGGTGCCTCTGCGGCCAAAAGCCACGTGTATAAGATACAC
CTGCAAAGGCGGCACAACCCCAGTGCCACGTTGTGAGTTGGATAGTTGTGGAAAGAGTCAAATGGCTCTC
CTCAAGCGTATTCAACAAGGGGCTGAAGGATGCCCAGAAGGTACCCCATTGTATGGGATCTGATCTGGGG
CCTCGGTACACATGCTTTACATGTGTTTAGTCGAGGTTAAAAAAACGTCTAGGCCCCCCGAACCACGGGG
ACGTGGTTTTCCTTTGAAAAACACGATGATAATATGGCCACAACCATGGTGAGCAAGGGCGAGGAGCTGT
TCACCGGGGTGGTGCCCATCCTGGTCGAGCTGGACGGCGACGTAAACGGCCACAAGTTCAGCGTGAGGGG
CGAGGGCGAGGGCGATGCCACCAACGGCAAGCTGACCCTGAAGTTCATCTGCACCACCGGCAAGCTGCCC
GTGCCCTGGCCCACCCTCGTGACCACCCTGAGCCACGGCGTGCAGTGCTTCGCCCGCTACCCCGACCACA
TGAAGCAGCACGACTTCTTCAAGTCCGCCATGCCCGAAGGCTACGTCCAGGAGCGCACCATCTTCTTCAA
GGACGACGGCACCTACAAGACCCGCGCCGAGGTGAAGTTCGAGGGCGACACCCTGGTGAACCGCATCGAG
CTGAAGGGCGTCGACTTCAAGGAGGACGGCAACATCCTGGGGCACAAGCTGGAGTACAACTTCAACAGCC
ACAACATCTATATCATGGCCGTCAAGCAGAAGAACGGCATCAAGGTGAACTTCAAGATCCGCCACAACGT
GGAGGACGGCAGCGTGCAGCTCGCCGACCACTACCAGCAGAACACCCCCATCGGCGACGGCCCCGTGCTG
CTGCCCGACAGCCACTACCTGAGCACCCAGTCCGTGCTGAGCAAAGACCCCAACGAGAAGCGCGATCACA
TGGTCCTGCTGGAGTTCCGCACCGCCGCCGGGATCACTCTCGGCATGGACGAGCTGTACAAGTAAACCGG
TGCTCGAGGTACCGATGAATAGCTAAGGTCGAGGCCGCAGGTAAGTATCAAGGTTACAAGACAGGTTTAA
GGAGACCAATAGAAACTGGGCTTGTCGAGACAGAGAAGACTCTTGCGTTTCTGATAGGCACCTATTGGTC
TTACTGACATCCACTTTGCCTTTCTCTCCACAGGTGTCGACAATCAACCTCTGGATTACAAAATTTGTGA
AAGATTGACTGGTATTCTTAACTATGTTGCTCCTTTTACGCTATGTGGATACGCTGCTTTAATGCCTTTG
TATCATGCTATTGCTTCCCGTATGGCTTTCATTTTCTCCTCCTTGTATAAATCCTGGTTGCTGTCTCTTT
ATGAGGAGTTGTGGCCCGTTGTCAGGCAACGTGGCGTGGTGTGCACTGTGTTTGCTGACGCAACCCCCAC
TGGTTGGGGCATTGCCACCACCTGTCAGCTCCTTTCCGGGACTTTCGCTTTCCCCCTCCCTATTGCCACG
GCGGAACTCATCGCCGCCTGCCTTGCCCGCTGCTGGACAGGGGCTCGGCTGTTGGGCACTGACAATTCCG
TGGTGTTGTCGGGGAAGCTGACGTCCTTTCCATGGCTGCTCGCCTGTGTTGCCACCTGGATTCTGCGCGG
GACGTCCTTCTGCTACGTCCCTTCGGCCCTCAATCCAGCGGACCTTCCTTCCCGCGGCCTGCTGCCGGCT
CTGCGGCCTCTTCCGCGTCTTCGCCTTCGCCCTCAGACGAGTCGGATCTCCCTTTGGGCCGCCTCCCCGC
CTGGAATTCGAGCTCGGTACGATCAGCCTCGACTGTGCCTTCTAGTTGCCAGCCATCTGTTGTTTGCCCC
TCCCCCGTGCCTTCCTTGACCCTGGAAGGTGCCACTCCCACTGTCCTTTCCTAATAAAATGAGGAAATTG
CATCGCATTGTCTGAGTAGGTGTCATTCTATTCTGGGGGGTGGGGTGGGGCAGGACAGCAAGGGGGAGGA
TTGGGAAGACAATAGCCCAGCTTTTGTTCCCTTTAGTGAGGGTTAATTGCGCGCTTGGCGTAATCATGGT
CATAGCTGTTTCCTGTGTGAAATTGTTATCCGCTAATTCACTCCTCAGGTGCAGGCTGCCTATCAGAAGG
TGGTGGCTGGTGTGGCCAATGCCCTGGCTCACAAATACCACTGAGATCTTTTTCCCTCTGCCAAAAATTA
TGGGGACATCATGAAGCCCCTTGAGCATCTGACTTCTGGCTAATAAAGGAAATTTATTTTCATTGCAATA
GTGTGTTGGAATTTTTTGTGTCTCTCACTCGGAAGGACATATGGGAGGGCAAATCATTTAAAACATCAGA
ATGAGTATTTGGTTTAGAGTTTGGCAACATATGCCCATATGCTGGCTGCCATGAACAAAGGTTGGCTATA
AAGAGGTCATCAGTATATGAAACAGCCCCCTGCTGTCCATTCCTTATTCCATAGAAAAGCCTTGACTTGA
GGTTAGATTTTTTTTATATTTTGTTTTGTGTTATTTTTTTCTTTAACATCCCTAAAATTTTCCTTACATG
TTTTACTAGCCAGATTTTTCCTCCTCTCCTGACTACTCCCAGTCATAGCTGTCCCTCTTCTCTTATGGAG
ATCGGCCGGCCGCCGGCGTCGACGCGCGCGGCCGCGGCGCGCCGTTGCTGGCGTTTTTCCATAGGCTCCG
CCCCCCTGACGAGCATCACAAAAATCGACGCTCAAGTCAGAGGTGGCGAAACCCGACAGGACTATAAAGA
TACCAGGCGTTTCCCCCTGGAAGCTCCCTCGTGCGCTCTCCTGTTCCGACCCTGCCGCTTACCGGATACC
TGTCCGCCTTTCTCCCTTCGGGAAGCGTGGCGCTTTCTCATAGCTCACGCTGTAGGTATCTCAGTTCGGT
GTAGGTCGTTCGCTCCAAGCTGGGCTGTGTGCACGAACCCCCCGTTCAGCCCGACCGCTGCGCCTTATCC
GGTAACTATCGTCTTGAGTCCAACCCGGTAAGACACGACTTATCGCCACTGGCAGCAGCCACTGGTAACA
GGATTAGCAGAGCGAGGTATGTAGGCGGTGCTACAGAGTTCTTGAAGTGGTGGCCTAACTACGGCTACAC
TAGAAGAACAGTATTTGGTATCTGCGCTCTGCTGAAGCCAGTTACCTTCGGAAAAAGAGTTGGTAGCTCT
TGATCCGGCAAACAAACCACCGCTGGTAGCGGTGGTTTTTTTGTTTGCAAGCAGCAGATTACGCGCAGAA
AAAAAGGATCTCAAGAAGATCCTTTGATCTTTTCTACGGGGTCTGACGCTCAGTGGAACGAAAACTCACG
TTAAGGGATTTTGGTCATGAGATTATCAAAAAGGATCTTCACCTAGATCCTTTTAAATTAAAAATGAAGT
TTTAAATCAATCTAAAGTATATATGAGTAAACTTGGTCTGACAGTTACCAATGCTTAATCAGTGAGGCAC
CTATCTCAGCGATCTGTCTATTTCGTTCATCCATAGTTGCCTGACTCCCCGTCGTGTAGATAACTACGAT
ACGGGAGGGCTTACCATCTGGCCCCAGTGCTGCAATGATACCGCGAGACCCACGCTCACCGGCTCCAGAT
TTATCAGCAATAAACCAGCCAGCCGGAAGGGCCGAGCGCAGAAGTGGTCCTGCAACTTTATCCGCCTCCA
TCCAGTCTATTAATTGTTGCCGGGAAGCTAGAGTAAGTAGTTCGCCAGTTAATAGTTTGCGCAACGTTGT
TGCCATTGCTACAGGCATCGTGGTGTCACGCTCGTCGTTTGGTATGGCTTCATTCAGCTCCGGTTCCCAA
CGATCAAGGCGAGTTACATGATCCCCCATGTTGTGCAAAAAAGCGGTTAGCTCCTTCGGTCCTCCGATCG
TTGTCAGAAGTAAGTTGGCCGCAGTGTTATCACTCATGGTTATGGCAGCACTGCATAATTCTCTTACTGT
CATGCCATCCGTAAGATGCTTTTCTGTGACTGGTGAGTACTCAACCAAGTCATTCTGAGAATAGTGTATG
CGGCGACCGAGTTGCTCTTGCCCGGCGTCAATACGGGATAATACCGCGCCACATAGCAGAACTTTAAAAG
TGCTCATCATTGGAAAACGTTCTTCGGGGCGAAAACTCTCAAGGATCTTACCGCTGTTGAGATCCAGTTC
GATGTAACCCACTCGTGCACCCAACTGATCTTCAGCATCTTTTACTTTCACCAGCGTTTCTGGGTGAGCA
AAAACAGGAAGGCAAAATGCCGCAAAAAAGGGAATAAGGGCGACACGGAAATGTTGAATACTCATACTCT
TCCTTTTTCAATATTATTGAAGCATTTATCAGGGTTATTGTCTCATGAGCGGATACATATTTGAATGTAT
TTAGAAAAATAAACAAATAGGGGTTCCGCGCACATTTCCCCGAAAAGTGCCACCTGACGTCTAAGAAACC
ATTATTATCATGACATTAACCTATAAAAATAGGCGTATCACGAGGCCCTTTCGTCTACGCGCGCGCCGGC
GGCGCGCCGTCGACGGCCGGCCGCGGCCGC
Features (pLannotate 1.2.2; 16 found; start..end, strand, type, name):
    155..532     +  enhancer       CMV enhancer: human cytomegalovirus immediate early enhancer
    534..733     +  promoter       CMV promoter: human cytomegalovirus (CMV) immediate early promoter
    872..1004    +  intron         chimeric intron: chimera between introns from human β-globin and immunoglobulin heavy chain genes
   1034..1309    +  CDS            FRB: FKBP-rapamycin binding domain of human FRAP
   1419..2005    +  misc_feature   IRES2: internal ribosome entry site (IRES) of the encephalomyocarditis virus (EMCV)
   2006..2725    +  CDS            EBFP2: enhanced blue variant of GFP (Ai et al., 2007) mammalian codon-optimized
   2771..2903    +  intron         chimeric intron: chimera between introns from human β-globin and immunoglobulin heavy chain genes
   2912..3500    +  misc_feature   WPRE: woodchuck hepatitis virus posttranscriptional regulatory element
   3504..3520    +  misc_feature   MCS (fragment): pUC18/19 multiple cloning site
   3533..3644    +  polyA_signal   bGH poly(A) signal: bovine growth hormone polyadenylation signal
   3740..3758    -  promoter       T3 promoter: promoter for bacteriophage T3 RNA polymerase
   3817..3891    +  CDS            HBB (fragment): HBB_PONPY - Experimental evidence at transcript level: Swiss-Prot protein existence level 2. Involved in oxygen transport from the lung to the various peripheral tissues. From Pongo pygmaeus (Bornean orangutan).
   3962..4017    +  polyA_signal   β-globin poly(A) signal: rabbit β-globin polyadenylation signal (Gil and Proudfoot, 1987)
   4396..4984    -  rep_origin     ori: high-copy-number ColE1/pMB1/pBR322/pUC origin of replication
   5155..6015    -  CDS            AmpR: β-lactamase; bla; confers resistance to ampicillin, carbenicillin, and related antibiotics
   6016..6120    -  promoter       AmpR promoter: bla
