[The description below was written by a language model from this plasmid's Addgene catalogue record and pLannotate feature annotations shown in this document.]
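Description:
pRDAX-107 C-Tag GFP[2] L10 FRB EBPF2 is a custom-built mammalian expression plasmid of about 6.3 kb, designed for protein–protein interaction assays based on bimolecular or trimolecular fluorescence complementation (BiFC/TriFC). It is propagated in E. coli as a high-copy plasmid through a ColE1/pUC-type origin and selected with ampicillin via the β-lactamase gene under its native bla promoter.

The single mammalian transcription unit is driven by the human CMV immediate-early enhancer and promoter, followed by a chimeric β-globin/immunoglobulin intron that promotes efficient expression. The first open reading frame contains FRB, the FKBP–rapamycin binding domain. The catalogue lists the insert as mouse, whereas the automated annotation matches it to the domain of human FRAP. The plasmid name indicates that FRB carries a C-terminal split-GFP fragment ("GFP[2]") joined through a linker ("L10"). This tag is not annotated in the feature table, although an unannotated stretch of roughly 100 nt lies between FRB and the next element, so its identity rests on the name alone.

Downstream, an EMCV IRES permits cap-independent translation of EBFP2 from the same transcript, giving a blue fluorescent marker that reports transfection and expression independently of any complementation signal. A second chimeric intron, a WPRE and the bGH polyadenylation signal follow to enhance transcript processing and stability. A T3 promoter, a β-globin coding fragment and a rabbit β-globin poly(A) signal are also detected, probably as backbone remnants.

Because FRB dimerises with FKBP in the presence of rapamycin, this construct probably serves as an inducible control partner in the assay, though the record does not say so.
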