Addgene plasmid #129984: pRDAX-107 C-Tag GFP[2] L10 FRB EBPF2
Purpose: PPI (BiFC/TriFC) assay vector
Depositing lab: Gary Lewin. Depositing organization: Max-Delbrueck-Centrum fuer Molekulare Medizin (MDC).
Backbone
  Vector backbone: custom built
  Vector type: Mammalian Expression
Growth in bacteria
  Bacterial resistance: Ampicillin, 100 μg/mL
  Growth temperature: 37°C
  Growth strain: DH5alpha
  Copy number: High Copy
Gene/Insert
  Gene/Insert name: FRB
  Species: M. musculus (mouse)
  Cloning method: Restriction Enzyme; 5′ cloning site unknown (unknown if destroyed); 3′ cloning site unknown (unknown if destroyed)
Terms and licenses: Academic/Nonprofit Terms; Industry Terms: Not Available to Industry
How to cite: pRDAX-107 C-Tag GFP[2] L10 FRB EBPF2 was a gift from Gary Lewin (Addgene plasmid # 129984 ; http://n2t.net/addgene:129984 ; RRID:Addgene_129984)
